>Addgene plasmid #222481 | pESC-ARG | addgene full sequence | sequence record 442658 | Addgene NGS Result
TCGCGCGTTTCGGTGATGACGGTGAAAACCTCTGACACATGCAGCTCCCGGAGACGGTCACAGCTTGTCT
GTAAGCGGATGCCGGGAGCAGACAAGCCCGTCAGGGCGCGTCAGCGGGTGTTGGCGGGTGTCGGGGCTGG
CTTAACTATGCGGCATCAGAGCAGATTGTACTGAGAGTGCACCATACCACCTTTTCAATTCAATTCATGA
ATTGAATTGAAAAGCTGTAGACTAACATAGCGCTCTTATATAAGAGCGCTATGTTAGTCACTACTGACGG
CTCTCCAGTCATTTATGTGATTTTTTAGTGACTCATGTCGCATTTGGCCCGTTTTTTTCCGCTGTCGCAA
CCTATTTCCATTAACGGTGCCGTATGGAAGAGTCATTTAAAGGCAGGAGAGAGAGATTACTCATCTTCAT
TGGATCAGATTGATGACTGCGTAGCGGCAGATAGTGTAATCTGAGCAGTTGCGAGACCCAGACTGGCACT
GTCTCAATAGTATATTAATGGGCATACATTCGTACTCCCTTGTTCTTGCCCACAGTTCTCTCTCTCTTTA
CTTCTTGTATCTTGTCTCCCCATTGTGCAGCGATAAGGAACATTGTTCTAATATACACGGATACAAAAGA
AATACACATAATTGCATAAAATAATGTCTAAGGGAAAAGTTTGTTTGGCTTATTCTGGTGGTTTAGATAC
CTCCGTCATTTTGGCTTGGCTACTAGACCAAGGCTACGAAGTTGTAGCTTTCATGGCTAATGTAGGGCAA
GAAGAAGATTTCGATGCCGCCAAGGAAAAGGCCTTGAAGATCGGTGCCTGCAAGTTCGTTTGTGTGGATT
GTCGTGAAGATTTTGTCAAGGATATTCTATTCCCAGCTGTACAGGTCAACGCTGTGTACGAAGACGTTTA
TCTGTTGGGTACTTCTTTGGCAAGACCTGTTATTGCCAAAGCCCAAATTGACGTCGCTAAACAGGAGGGC
TGTTTCGCGGTCTCTCATGGTTGTACCGGTAAAGGTAATGATCAAATCAGATTCGAATTGTCATTTTACG
CTCTGAAGCCAGACGTTAAGTGTATTACACCATGGAGAATGCCTGAATTTTTCGAAAGATTTGCTGGCAG
AAAGGATTTGTTAGACTATGCTGCACAAAAGGGTATTCCCGTCGCCCAAACCAAGGCCAAGCCATGGTCT
ACTGACGAAAACCAAGCCCACATTTCTTACGAGGCAGGTATCTTGGAAGACCCAGATACCACCCCACCAA
AGGACATGTGGAAATTGATCGTCGATCCAATGGATGCTCCGGACCAACCACAAGATTTGACCATTGACTT
TGAACGTGGTCTTCCAGTCAAGTTGACCTACACCGACAACAAGACTTCCAAGGAAGTTTCCGTTACCAAG
CCTTTGGATGTTTTCTTGGCCGCATCCAACTTAGCAAGGGCCAACGGTGTTGGTAGAATTGATATTGTAG
AAGATCGTTACATTAACTTGAAATCCAGAGGTTGTTACGAACAGGCTCCATTGACTGTTTTGAGAAAAGC
TCATGTTGATTTGGAAGGTTTGACTTTAGACAAAGAAGTCCGTCAATTGAGAGACTCATTCGTCACACCA
AACTACTCCAGATTGATATATAACGGTTCCTACTTCACCCCAGAGTGTGAGTACATCAGATCTATGATCC
AACCATCCCAAAATAGCGTTAACGGTACTGTCAGGGTTAGACTGTATAAGGGTAACGTCATCATTCTGGG
CAGATCTACAAAGACTGAAAAGTTGTACGATCCGACAGAATCCTCTATGGATGAGTTGACCGGTTTCTTA
CCTACCGATACCACCGGTTTCATTGCCATCCAGGCCATTAGAATTAAAAAATACGGTGAATCCAAAAAAA
CCAAAGGTGAAGAGTTGACTTTGTAAGTCCGCTAGTTCATCGCCTCAAGATAGATAACGATCTCTTCCTC
CACCTCCTATTTCTGCACACTCTTGTGATGTAACCCGGGAAATGCGGTGTGAAATACCGCACAGATGCGT
AAGGAGAAAATACCGCATCAGGAAATTGTAAGCGTTAATATTTTGTTAAAATTCGCGTTAAATTTTTGTT
AAATCAGCTCATTTTTTAACCAATAGGCCGAAATCGGCAAAATCCCTTATAAATCAAAAGAATAGACCGA
GATAGGGT
[37 nt withheld, positions 2179-2215]
AAAGAACGTGGACTCCAACGTCAAAGG
[49 nt withheld, positions 2243-2291]
T
[91 nt withheld, positions 2293-2383]
G
[124 nt withheld, positions 2385-2508]
CCATTCGCCATTCAGGCTGCGCAACTGTTGGGAAGGGCGATCGGTGCGGGCCTCTTCGCTATTACGCCAG
CTGAATTGGAGCGACCTCATGCTATACCTGAGAAAGCAACCTGACCTACAGGAAAGAGTTACTCAAGAAT
AAGAATTTTCGTTTTAAAACCTAAGAGTCACTTTAAAATTTGTATACACTTATTTTTTTTATAACTTATT
TAATAATAAAAATCATAAATCATAAGAAATTCGCTTATTTAGAAGTGTCAACAACGTATCTACCAACGAT
TTGACCCTTTTCCATCTTTTCGTAAATTTCTGGCAAGGTAGACAAGCCGACAACCTTGATTGGAGACTTG
ACCAAACCTCTGGCGAAGAATTGTTAATTAAGAGCTCAGATCTTATCGTCGTCATCCTTGTAATCCATCG
ATACTAGTGCGGCCGCCCTTTAGTGAGGGTTGAATTCGAATTTTCAAAAATTCTTACTTTTTTTTTGGAT
GGACGCAAAGAAGTTTAATAATCATATTACATGGCATTACCACCATATACATATCCATATACATATCCAT
ATCTAATCTTACTTATATGTTGTGGAAATGTAAAGAGCCCCATTATCTTAGCCTAAAAAAACCTTCTCTT
TGGAACTTTCAGTAATACGCTTAACTGCTCATTGCTATATTGAAGTACGGATTAGAAGCCGCCGAGCGGG
TGACAGCCCTCCGAAGGAAGACTCTCCTCCGTGCGTCCTCGTCTTCACCGGTCGCGTTCCTGAAACGCAG
ATGTGCCTCGCGCCGCACTGCTCCGAACAATAAAGATTCTACAATACTAGCTTTTATGGTTATGAAGAGG
AAAAATTGGCAGTAACCTGGCCCCACAAACCTTCAAATGAACGAATCAAATTAACAACCATAGGATGATA
ATGCGATTAGTTTTTTAGCCTTATTTCTGGGGTAATTAATCAGCGAAGCGATGATTTTTGATCTATTAAC
AGATATATAAATGCAAAAACTGCATAACCACTTTAACTAATACTTTCAACATTTTCGGTTTGTATTACTT
CTTATTCAAATGTAATAAAAGTATCAACAAAAAATTGTTAATATACCTCTATACTTTAACGTCAAGGAGA
AAAAACCCCGGATCCGTAATACGACTCACTATAGGGCCCGGGCGTCGACATGGAACAGAAGTTGATTTCC
GAAGAAGACCTCGAGTAAGCTTGGTACCGCGGCTAGCTAAGATCCGCTCTAACCGAAAAGGAAGGAGTTA
GACAACCTGAAGTCTAGGTCCCTATTTATTTTTTTATAGTTATGTTAGTATTAAGAACGTTATTTATATT
TCAAATTTTTCTTTTTTTTCTGTACAGACGCGTGTACGCATGTAACATTATACTGAAAACCTTGCTTGAG
AAGGTTTTGGGACGCTCGAAGATCCAGCTGCATTAATGAATCGGCCAACGCGCGGGGAGAGGCGGTTTGC
GTATTGGGCGCTCTTCCGCTTCCTCGCTCACTGACTCGCTGCGCTCGGTCGTTCGGCTGCGGCGAGCGGT
ATCAGCTCACTCAAAGGCGGTAATACGGTTATCCACAGAATCAGGGGATAACGCAGGAAAGAACATGTGA
GCAAAAGGCCAGCAAAAGGCCAGGAACCGTAAAAAGGCCGCGTTGCTGGCGTTTTTCCATAGGCTCCGCC
CCCCTGACGAGCATCACAAAAATCGACGCTCAAGTCAGAGGTGGCGAAACCCGACAGGACTATAAAGATA
CCAGGCGTTTCCCCCTGGAAGCTCCCTCGTGCGCTCTCCTGTTCCGACCCTGCCGCTTACCGGATACCTG
TCCGCCTTTCTCCCTTCGGGAAGCGTGGCGCTTTCTCATAGCTCACGCTGTAGGTATCTCAGTTCGGTGT
AGGTCGTTCGCTCCAAGCTGGGCTGTGTGCACGAACCCCCCGTTCAGCCCGACCGCTGCGCCTTATCCGG
TAACTATCGTCTTGAGTCCAACCCGGTAAGACACGACTTATCGCCACTGGCAGCAGCCACTGGTAACAGG
ATTAGCAGAGCGAGGTATGTAGGCGGTGCTACAGAGTTCTTGAAGTGGTGGCCTAACTACGGCTACACTA
GAAGAACAGTATTTGGTATCTGCGCTCTGCTGAAGCCAGTTACCTTCGGAAAAAGAGTTGGTAGCTCTTG
ATCCGGCAAACAAACCACCGCTGGTAGCGGTGGTTTTTTTGTTTGCAAGCAGCAGATTACGCGCAGAAAA
AAAGGATCTCAAGAAGATCCTTTGATCTTTTCTACGGGGTCTGACGCTCAGTGGAACGAAAACTCACGTT
AAGGGATTTTGGTCATGAGATTATCAAAAAGGATCTTCACCTAGATCCTTTTAAATTAAAAATGAAGTTT
TAAATCAATCTAAAGTATATATGAGTAAACTTGGTCTGACAGTTACCAATGCTTAATCAGTGAGGCACCT
ATCTCAGCGATCTGTCTATTTCGTTCATCCATAGTTGCCTGACTCCCCGTCGTGTAGATAACTACGATAC
GGGAGGGCTTACCATCTGGCCCCAGTGCTGCAATGATACCGCGAGACCCACGCTCACCGGCTCCAGATTT
ATCAGCAATAAACCAGCCAGCCGGAAGGGCCGAGCGCAGAAGTGGTCCTGCAACTTTATCCGCCTCCATC
CAGTCTATTAATTGTTGCCGGGAAGCTAGAGTAAGTAGTTCGCCAGTTAATAGTTTGCGCAACGTTGTTG
CCATTGCTACAGGCATCGTGGTGTCACGCTCGTCGTTTGGTATGGCTTCATTCAGCTCCGGTTCCCAACG
ATCAAGGCGAGTTACATGATCCCCCATGTTGTGCAAAAAAGCGGTTAGCTCCTTCGGTCCTCCGATCGTT
GTCAGAAGTAAGTTGGCCGCAGTGTTATCACTCATGGTTATGGCAGCACTGCATAATTCTCTTACTGTCA
TGCCATCCGTAAGATGCTTTTCTGTGACTGGTGAGTACTCAACCAAGTCATTCTGAGAATAGTGTATGCG
GCGACCGAGTTGCTCTTGCCCGGCGTCAATACGGGATAATACCGCGCCACATAGCAGAACTTTAAAAGTG
CTCATCATTGGAAAACGTTCTTCGGGGCGAAAACTCTCAAGGATCTTACCGCTGTTGAGATCCAGTTCGA
TGTAACCCACTCGTGCACCCAACTGATCTTCAGCATCTTTTACTTTCACCAGCGTTTCTGGGTGAGCAAA
AACAGGAAGGCAAAATGCCGCAAAAAAGGGAATAAGGGCGACACGGAAATGTTGAATACTCATACTCTTC
CTTTTTCAATATTATTGAAGCATTTATCAGGGTTATTGTCTCATGAGCGGATACATATTTGAATGTATTT
AGAAAAATAAACAAATAGGGGTTCCGCGCACATTTCCCCGAAAAGTGCCACCTGAACGAAGCATCTGTGC
TTCATTTTGTAGAACAAAAATGCAACGCGAGAGCGCTAATTTTTCAAACAAAGAATCTGAGCTGCATTTT
TACAGAACAGAAATGCAACGCGAAAGCGCTATTTTACCAACGAAGAATCTGTGCTTCATTTTTGTAAAAC
AAAAATGCAACGCGAGAGCGCTAATTTTTCAAACAAAGAATCTGAGCTGCATTTTTACAGAACAGAAATG
CAACGCGAGAGCGCTATTTTACCAACAAAGAATCTATACTTCTTTTTTGTTCTACAAAAATGCATCCCGA
GAGCGCTATTTTTCTAACAAAGCATCTTAGATTACTTTTTTTCTCCTTTGTGCGCTCTATAATGCAGTCT
CTTGATAACTTTTTGCACTGTAGGTCCGTTAAGGTTAGAAGAAGGCTACTTTGGTGTCTATTTTCTCTTC
CATAAAAAAAGCCTGACTCCACTTCCCGCGTTTACTGATTACTAGCGAAGCTGCGGGTGCATTTTTTCAA
GATAAAGGCATCCCCGATTATATTCTATACCGATGTGGATTGCGCATACTTTGTGAACAGAAAGTGATAG
CGTTGATGATTCTTCATTGGTCAGAAAATTATGAACGGTTTCTTCTATTTTGTCTCTATATACTACGTAT
AGGAAATGTTTACATTTTCGTATTGTTTTCGATTCACTCTATGAATAGTTCTTACTACAATTTTTTTGTC
TAAAGAGTAATACTAGAGATAAACATAAAAAATGTAGAGGTCGAGTTTAGATGCAAGTTCAAGGAGCGAA
AGGTGGATGGGTAGGTTATATAGGGATATAGCACAGAGATATATAGCAAAGAGATACTTTTGAGCAATGT
TTGTGGAAGCGGTATTCGCAATATTTTAGTAGCTCGTTACAGTCCGGTGCGTTTTTGGTTTTTTGAAAGT
GCGTCTTCAGAGCGCTTTTGGTTTTCAAAAGCGCTCTGAAGTTCCTATACTTTCTAGAGAATAGGAACTT
CGGAATAGGAACTTCAAAGCGTTTCCGAAAACGAGCGCTTCCGAAAATGCAACGCGAGCTGCGCACATAC
AGCTCACTGTTCACGTCGCACCTATATCTGCGTGTTGCCTGTATATATATATACATGAGAAGAACGGCAT
AGTGCGTGTTTATGCTTAAATGCGTACTTATATGCGTCTATTTATGTAGGATGAAAGGTAGTCTAGTACC
TCCTGTGATATTATCCCATTCCATGCGGGGTATCGTATGCTTCCTTCAGCACTACCCTTTAGCTGTTCTA
TATGCTGCCACTCCTCAATTGGATTAGTCTCATCCTTCAATGCTATCATTTCCTTTGATATTGGATCATA
CTAAGAAACCATTATTATCATGACATTAACCTATAAAAATAGGCGTATCACGAGGCCCTTTCGTC
Features (pLannotate 1.2.2; 17 found; start..end, strand, type, name):
    137..186     +  misc_feature   bom (fragment): basis of mobility region from pBR322
    654..1913    +  CDS            ARG1: ASSY_YEAST - Experimental evidence at protein level: Swiss-Prot protein existence level 1. Catalyzes the eighth step in arginine biosynthesis. Also has a catabolic function as the first enzyme of citrulline utilization as nitrogen source via arginine and the reactions involved in the arginase pathway. From Saccharomyces cerevisiae (strain ATCC 204508 / S288c) (Baker's yeast).
   2002..2052    +  misc_feature   bom (fragment): basis of mobility region from pBR322
   2080..2508    -  rep_origin     f1 ori (sequence partly withheld): f1 bacteriophage origin of replication; arrow indicates direction of (+) strand synthesis
   2512..2581    -  CDS            lacZα (fragment): LacZα fragment of β-galactosidase; lacZ fragment
   2587..2752    -  terminator     ADH1 terminator: S. cerevisiae ADH1; transcription terminator for the S. cerevisiae alcohol dehydrogenase 1 (ADH1) gene
   2756..2878    -  CDS            ADH1 (fragment): ADH1_YEAST - Also known as ADC1. Experimental evidence at protein level: Swiss-Prot protein existence level 1. This isozyme preferentially catalyzes the conversion of primary unbranched alcohols to their corresponding aldehydes. Also shows activity toward secondary alcohols. From Saccharomyces cerevisiae (strain ATCC 204508 / S288c) (Baker's yeast).
   2897..2923    -  CDS            3xFLAG (fragment): three tandem FLAG® epitope tags
   2970..3634    +  promoter       GAL1,10 promoter: GAL1 and GAL10 genes of S. cerevisiae; divergent inducible promoter, regulated by Gal4
   3645..3663    +  promoter       T7 promoter: promoter for bacteriophage T7 RNA polymerase
   3740..3929    +  terminator     CYC1 terminator: S. cerevisiae CYC1; transcription terminator for CYC1
   3932..3989    -  CDS            lacI (fragment): lac repressor; lacI; The lac repressor binds to the lac operator to inhibit transcription in E. coli. This inhibition can be relieved by adding lactose or isopropyl-β-D-thiogalactopyranoside (IPTG).
   4172..4760    -  rep_origin     ori: high-copy-number ColE1/pMB1/pBR322/pUC origin of replication
   4931..5791    -  CDS            AmpR: β-lactamase; bla; confers resistance to ampicillin, carbenicillin, and related antibiotics
   5792..5896    -  promoter       AmpR promoter: bla
   5923..7265    -  rep_origin     2μ ori: yeast 2μ plasmid origin of replication
   7333..35      +  CDS            rop (fragment) (across the origin): Rop protein, which maintains plasmids at low copy number; rop
