[The description below was written by a language model from this plasmid's Addgene catalogue record and pLannotate feature annotations shown in this document.]
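Description:
pESC-ARG is an empty yeast expression backbone derived from the commercial pESC-URA vector, in which the yeast selectable marker is ARG1, the Saccharomyces cerevisiae argininosuccinate synthase gene of the arginine biosynthesis pathway. This allows selection in arginine-auxotrophic (arg1) strains. It is an E. coli–yeast shuttle plasmid of about 7.3 kb. A high-copy ColE1/pUC-type origin and an ampicillin resistance gene (β-lactamase with its own promoter) support propagation in bacteria, and the 2μ origin provides episomal, multicopy maintenance in yeast. An f1 phage origin is also present. Short annotated fragments of bom, rop, lacZα and lacI appear to be backbone remnants rather than functional elements.

The expression module is built around the divergent GAL1,10 promoter, which is regulated by Gal4 and drives galactose-inducible transcription in both directions, so two open reading frames can be co-expressed from one plasmid. On one side, the cloning region is followed by a FLAG epitope (annotated as a partial match to 3xFLAG) and the ADH1 terminator, with a short ADH1 coding remnant. On the other side, a T7 promoter lies just downstream of the GAL promoter and the unit ends at the CYC1 terminator. The catalogue lists a Myc tag on this backbone, and it presumably sits in that interval, although the feature table does not annotate it. Both tags are recorded as C-terminal fusions. No insert is present. According to the record, the plasmid is intended for tagged co-expression of two genes in yeast, and it belongs to a system of marker-diversified plasmids that lets many different plasmids be introduced into the same cell.
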