Addgene plasmid #222481: pESC-ARG
Purpose: (Empty Backbone) Co-expression of two genes in yeast with FLAG and MYC tags and ARG1 selection
Depositing lab: Tetsuo Matsuzaki & Kiyofumi Yamada. Depositing organization: Nagoya University School of Medicine. Publication: A novel plasmid-based experimental system in Saccharomyces cerevisiae that enables the introduction of 10 different plasmids into cells. Dong G, Nakai T, Matsuzaki T. FEBS Open Bio. 2024 Oct 10. doi: 10.1002/2211-5463.13893. PubMed 39387713.
Backbone
  Vector backbone: pESC-URA
  Backbone manufacturer: Agilent Technologies
  Backbone size (bp): 7294
  Vector type: Yeast Expression
  Selectable markers: ARG1
  Tag / fusion protein: FLAG (C terminal on backbone); Myc (C terminal on backbone)
Growth in bacteria
  Bacterial resistance: Ampicillin, 100 μg/mL
  Growth temperature: 37°C
  Growth strain: DH5alpha
  Copy number: High Copy
Gene/Insert
  Gene/Insert name: None
  Tag / fusion protein: FLAG (C terminal on backbone); Myc (C terminal on backbone)
Terms and licenses: Academic/Nonprofit Terms; Industry Terms: Not Available to Industry
Depositor comments: Please visit https://doi.org/10.1101/2023.05.01.538886 for bioRxiv preprint.
How to cite: pESC-ARG was a gift from Tetsuo Matsuzaki & Kiyofumi Yamada (Addgene plasmid # 222481 ; http://n2t.net/addgene:222481 ; RRID:Addgene_222481)
