>Addgene plasmid #222481 | pESC-ARG | depositor partial sequence | sequence record 435759 | ARG1
ATGTCTAAGGGAAAAGTTTGTTTGGCTTATTCTGGTGGTTTAGATACCTCCGTCATTTTGGCTTGGCTAC
TAGACCAAGGCTACGAAGTTGTAGCTTTCATGGCTAATGTAGGGCAAGAAGAAGATTTCGATGCCGCCAA
GGAAAAGGCCTTGAAGATCGGTGCCTGCAAGTTCGTTTGTGTGGATTGTCGTGAAGATTTTGTCAAGGAT
ATTCTATTCCCAGCTGTACAGGTCAACGCTGTGTACGAAGACGTTTATCTGTTGGGTACTTCTTTGGCAA
GACCTGTTATTGCCAAAGCCCAAATTGACGTCGCTAAACAGGAGGGCTGTTTCGCGGTCTCTCATGGTTG
TACCGGTAAAGGTAATGATCAAATCAGATTCGAATTGTCATTTTACGCTCTGAAGCCAGACGTTAAGTGT
ATTACACCATGGAGAATGCCTGAATTTTTCGAAAGATTTGCTGGCAGAAAGGATTTGTTAGACTATGCTG
CACAAAAGGGTATTCCCGTCGCCCAAACCAAGGCCAAGCCATGGTCTACTGACGAAAACCAAGCCCACAT
TTCTTACGAGGCAGGTATCTTGGAAGACCCAGATACCACCCCACCAAAGGACATGTGGAAATTGATCGTC
GATCCAATGGATGCTCCGGACCAACCACAAGATTTGACCATTGACTTTGAACGTGGTCTTCCAGTCAAGT
TGACCTACACCGACAACAAGACTTCCAAGGAAGTTTCCGTTACCAAGCCTTTGGATGTTTTCTTGGCCGC
ATCCAACTTAGCAAGGGCCAACGGTGTTGGTAGAATTGATATTGTAGAAGATCGTTACATTAACTTGAAA
TCCAGAGGTTGTTACGAACAGGCTCCATTGACTGTTTTGAGAAAAGCTCATGTTGATTTGGAAGGTTTGA
CTTTAGACAAAGAAGTCCGTCAATTGAGAGACTCATTCGTCACACCAAACTACTCCAGATTGATATATAA
CGGTTCCTACTTCACCCCAGAGTGTGAGTACATCAGATCTATGATCCAACCATCCCAAAATAGCGTTAAC
GGTACTGTCAGGGTTAGACTGTATAAGGGTAACGTCATCATTCTGGGCAGATCTACAAAGACTGAAAAGT
TGTACGATCCGACAGAATCCTCTATGGATGAGTTGACCGGTTTCTTACCTACCGATACCACCGGTTTCAT
TGCCATCCAGGCCATTAGAATTAAAAAATACGGTGAATCCAAAAAAACCAAAGGTGAAGAGTTGACTTTG
TAA
